>Addgene plasmid #31895 | pcDNA3.1-hFrataxin-HA | addgene partial sequence | sequence record 36994 | BGH-rev 5'-TAGAAGGCACAGTCGAGG-3'
GGTTAGGGCNTCTGACCGAGCGGCCGCCACTGTGCTGGATATCTGCAGAATTCGAGCTCGGTACCCGGGG
ATCCGATCCCTAGGTGGGCATCATGCATAGTCTGGGACGTCATATGGATAAGCATCTTTTCCGGAATAGG
CCAAGGAAGACAAGTCCAGTTTGGTTTTTAAGGCTTTAGTGAGCTCTGCGGCCAGCAGCTCATGGAGGGA
CACGCCGTCGTGGGAGTACACCCAGTTTTTCCCAGTCCAGTCATAACGCTTAGGTCCACTGGATGGAGAA
GATAGCCAGATTTGCTTGTTTGGCGTCTGCTTGTTGATCACATAGGTTCCTAGATCTCCACCCAGTTTGA
CAGTTAAGACACCACTCCCAAAGGAGACATCATAGTCCTCAAACGTGTATGGCTTGTCTGCAAGGTCTTC
AAAAAACTCTGCTAAAGAGTCCAGCGTTTCCTCTGCTAGTCTTTCATAGGTGGTCTCATCTAGAGAGCCT
GGGTGGCCCAAAGTTCCAGATTTCCTCAAATTCATCAAATAGACACTCTGCTTTTTGACATTCCAAATCT
GGTTGAGACCTCTCTGGTTCGAACTTGCGCGGCGGGGCGTGCAGGTCGCATCGATGTCGGTGCGCAGGCC
ACGGCGGCCGCAGAGTGGGGCCAACTCTGCCGGCCGCGGGACCCGGGTGAGGGTCTGGGCCTGGGCCGGG
CTGGGTGACGCCAGGAGGCCGGCTACTGCGCGGCGCCCGAGAGTCCACATGCTGCTCCGGGTCTGCCGCC
CGCTCCGCCCTCCAGCCCCAAGCTTAAGTTTAAACGCTAGCCAGCTTGGGTCTCCCTATAGTGAGTCGTA
TTAATTTCCGATAAGCCAGTAAGCAGTGGGTTCTCTAGTTAGCCCAGAGAGCTCTGCTTATATAGACCTT
CCCACCGTANACGNCTACGGCCCATTTTGCGTCAATGGGGCGGA
