[The description below was written by a language model from this plasmid's Addgene catalogue record.]
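Description:
pcDNA3.1-hFrataxin-HA is a mammalian expression plasmid built on the pcDNA3.1 backbone (about 5.4 kb without the insert) that carries the human frataxin gene (FXN). It is maintained in E. coli as a high-copy plasmid under ampicillin selection. It also carries a neomycin resistance marker, so transfected mammalian cells can be selected with G418, for example to establish stable lines. No feature table accompanies the record, so the description rests on the catalogue fields. The insert size and the restriction sites used for cloning are not stated.

The frataxin coding sequence is driven by the CMV promoter, a strong constitutive promoter widely used for high-level expression in mammalian cells. An HA epitope tag is fused to the C terminus of the protein. Frataxin is a mitochondrial protein, and tagging the C terminus leaves its N-terminal end unmodified, while the HA tag allows detection and pull-down with anti-HA antibodies. The listed sequencing primers, T7 forward and BGH reverse, fit the usual pcDNA3.1 layout, in which the insert lies between a T7 promoter site and the bovine growth hormone polyadenylation signal that terminates the transcript.

The associated publication concerns interactions of mitochondrial frataxin with ISD11 of the NFS1/ISCU iron-sulfur cluster assembly complex and with several mitochondrial chaperones. This suggests the construct was used to express tagged frataxin in cultured cells for immunoprecipitation and protein interaction studies. It would also suit localisation or overexpression experiments on frataxin, the protein deficient in Friedreich ataxia.
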