Addgene plasmid #31895: pcDNA3.1-hFrataxin-HA
Depositing lab: Gino Cortopassi. Depositing organization: University of California, Davis. Publication: Mitochondrial frataxin interacts with ISD11 of the NFS1/ISCU complex and multiple mitochondrial chaperones. Shan Y, Napoli E, Cortopassi G. Hum Mol Genet. 2007 Apr 15;16(8):929-41. Epub 2007 Mar 1. 10.1093/hmg/ddm038 PubMed 17331979.
Backbone
  Vector backbone: pcDNA3.1
  Backbone size w/o insert (bp): 5428
  Vector type: Mammalian Expression
  Selectable markers: Neomycin (select with G418)
Growth in bacteria
  Bacterial resistance: Ampicillin, 100 μg/mL
  Growth temperature: 37°C
  Growth strain: DH5alpha
  Copy number: High Copy
Gene/Insert
  Gene/Insert name: Frataxin
  Species: H. sapiens (human)
  Entrez Gene: FXN (a.k.a. CyaY, FA, FARR, FRDA, X25)
  Promoter: CMV
  Tag / fusion protein: HA (C terminal on insert)
  Cloning method: Restriction Enzyme; 5′ cloning site none (unknown if destroyed); 3′ cloning site none (unknown if destroyed)
  Sequencing primers: 5′ T7 fwd; 3′ BGH rev
Terms and licenses: Academic/Nonprofit Terms; Industry Terms: Not Available to Industry
How to cite: pcDNA3.1-hFrataxin-HA was a gift from Gino Cortopassi (Addgene plasmid # 31895 ; http://n2t.net/addgene:31895 ; RRID:Addgene_31895)
